Addgene plasmid #19972: pCMV-L26-Flag
Depositing lab: Moshe Oren. Depositing organization: Weizmann Institute of Science. Publication: Mdm2 regulates p53 mRNA translation through inhibitory interactions with ribosomal protein L26. Ofir-Rosenfeld Y, Boggs K, Michael D, Kastan MB, Oren M. Mol Cell. 2008 Oct 24. 32(2):180-9. 10.1016/j.molcel.2008.08.031 PubMed 18951086.
Backbone
  Vector backbone: pCMV
  Backbone size w/o insert (bp): 5270
  Vector type: Mammalian Expression
  Selectable markers: Puromycin
Growth in bacteria
  Bacterial resistance: Ampicillin, 100 μg/mL
  Growth temperature: 37°C
  Growth strain: DH5alpha
  Copy number: High Copy
Gene/Insert
  Gene/Insert name: Rpl26 (alt name: ribosomal protein L26, SIG-20)
  Species: H. sapiens (human)
  Insert size (bp): 484
  Entrez Gene: RPL26 (a.k.a. DBA11, L26)
  Tag / fusion protein: Flag (C terminal on insert)
  Cloning method: Restriction Enzyme; 5′ cloning site XhoI (not destroyed); 3′ cloning site NotI (not destroyed)
  Sequencing primers: 5′ CMV-F
Terms and licenses: Academic/Nonprofit Terms; Industry Terms: Not Available to Industry
Depositor comments: Made by Yaara Ofir-Rosenfeld
How to cite: pCMV-L26-Flag was a gift from Moshe Oren (Addgene plasmid # 19972 ; http://n2t.net/addgene:19972 ; RRID:Addgene_19972)
