[The description below was written by a language model from this plasmid's Addgene catalogue record.]
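Description:
pCMV-L26-Flag is a mammalian expression plasmid built on a pCMV backbone of about 5.3 kb, carrying the coding sequence of human ribosomal protein L26 (RPL26) as an insert of roughly 484 bp. The insert was placed between XhoI and NotI sites, both of which remain intact, so the fragment can be excised or exchanged. L26 is expressed with a Flag epitope at its C terminus, allowing the exogenous protein to be detected or immunoprecipitated with anti-Flag antibodies and distinguished from the endogenous ribosomal protein. The record does not list the promoter explicitly, but the backbone name and the use of a CMV forward sequencing primer indicate that expression is driven by the cytomegalovirus immediate-early promoter, a strong constitutive promoter in most mammalian cell lines.

In bacteria the plasmid is maintained at high copy number under ampicillin selection. A puromycin marker is recorded for selection in mammalian cells, which would permit enrichment of transfected cells or derivation of stable lines in addition to transient expression. No feature table is provided, so the origin of replication, polyadenylation signal and the regulatory elements driving the puromycin resistance gene are not stated.

The associated work concerns the regulation of p53 mRNA translation by Mdm2 through inhibitory interactions with L26. This suggests the construct serves to overexpress tagged L26 in mammalian cells for studying its protein interactions and its effect on p53 translation.
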