>Addgene plasmid #19972 | pCMV-L26-Flag | addgene partial sequence | sequence record 25406 | 19972 with IRES-R
AACGCACACCGGCCTTATTCCAAGCGGCTTCGGCCAGTAACGTTAGGGGGGGGGGCGGAATTGGGCTAGA
GCGGCCGCTCACTTGTCATCGTCGTCCTTGTAGTC
[195 nt withheld, positions 106-300]
GATAACATATTTCTTCCTGTAAACCTGGACTACTTTGCCAATTTGCTGACCTTTATAGTGTCCACGTACA
ACCTGAACTTCATCATCCTTTCGGATGGGCATGGATCGCACGTTGTACTTCTGTCTCAGCTCTTTGGAAA
GAGGGGAAGACATAATCTTCCTTCNAATGTGGGAAGGTGCATTGAAATGCCTTTTGCNATTCTTGCTTCG
GTCGGAAGTCACAAAGGGATTAAACTTCATCTCGAGGCTAGCCTATAGTGAGTCGNATTAAGTACTCTAN
CCTTAAGAGCTGTAATTGAACTGGGAGTGGACACCTGTGGANAGAAANGCAAAGTGGATGTCAGTAA
